>Addgene plasmid #24705 | pUNIV backbone | addgene partial sequence | sequence record 30713 | 24705 with SV40pA-R
TTAACAACAACAATTGCATTCATTTTATGTTTCAGGTTCAGGGGGAGATGTGGGAGGTTTTTTAAAGCAA
GTAAAACCTCTACAAATGTGGTAAAATCCGATAAGGATCGATCCGGGCTGGCGTAATAGCGAAGAGGCCC
GCACCGATCGCCCTTCCCAACAGTTGCGCAGCCTGAATGGCGAATGG
[124 nt withheld, positions 188-311]
C
[91 nt withheld, positions 313-403]
A
[49 nt withheld, positions 405-453]
CCTTTGACGTTGGAGTCCACGTTCTTT
[37 nt withheld, positions 481-517]
ACCCTATCTCGGTCTATTCTTTTGATTTATAAGGGATTTTGCCGATTTCGGCCTATTGGTTAAAAAATGA
GCTGATTTAACAAAAATTTAACGCGAATTTTAACAAAATATTAACGCTTACAATTTCCTGATGCGGTATT
TTCTCCTTACGCATCTGTGCGGTATTTCACACCGCATACGCGGATCTGCGCAGCACCATGGCCTGAAATA
ACCTCTGAAAGAGGAACTTGGTTAGGTACCTTCTGAGGCGGAAAGAACCAGCTGTGGAATGTGTGTCAGT
TAGGGTGTGGAAAGTCCCCAGGCTCCCCAGCAGGCAGAAGTATGCAAAGCATGCATCTCAATTAGTCAGC
AACCAGGTGTGGAAAGTCCCCAGGCT
