>Addgene plasmid #24705 | pUNIV backbone | addgene partial sequence | sequence record 30714 | 24705 with CMV-F
TAGCGAGCTGTTAGTGAACCGTCAGATCACTAGAAGCTTTATTGCGGTAGTTTATCACAGTTAAATTGCT
AACGCAGTCAGTGCTTCTGACACAACAGTCTCGAACTTAAGCTGCAGTGACTCTCTTAAGGTAGCCTTGC
AGAAGTTGGTCGTGAGGCACTGGGCAGGTAAGTATCAAGGTTACAAGACAGGTTTAAGGAGACCAATAGA
AACTGGGCTTGTCGAGACAGAGAAGACTCTTGCGTTTCTGATAGGCACCTATTGGTCTTACTGACATCCA
CTTTGCCTTTCTCTCCACAGGTGTCCACTCCCAGTTCAATTACAGCTCTTAAGGCTAGAGTACTTAATAC
GACTCACTATAGGCTAGCCTCGAGAATTCACGCGTGATCTGGTTACCACTAAACCAGCCTCAAGAACACC
CGAATGGAGTCTCTAAGCTACATAATACCAACTTACACTTTACAAAATGTTGTCCCCCAAAATGTAGCCA
TTCGTATCTGCTCCTAATAAAAAGAAAGTTTCTTCACATTCTAAAAAAAAAAAAAAAAAAAAAAAAAANC
CCCCCCCCCCTGCAGGCGGCCGCTTCCCTTTAGTGAGGGTTAATGCTTCGAGCAGACATGATAAGATACA
TTGATGAGTTTGGACAAACCACAACTAGAATGCAGTGAAAAAAATGCTTTATTTGTGAAATTTGNGATGC
TATTGCTTTATTTGTAACCATTATAAGCTGCAATAAACAAGTTAACAACAACAATTGCATTCATTTTATG
TTTCAGGTTCAGGGGGAGATGTGGGAGGTTTTTTAAAGCAAGTAAAACCTCTACAAATGTGGTAAAATCC
GATAAGGATCGATCCGGGCTGGCGTAATAGCGAA
