[The description below was written by a language model from this plasmid's Addgene catalogue record.]
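Description:
pUNIV backbone is an empty expression vector derived from pCI-neo, with a recorded backbone size of about 5.65 kb. It is catalogued as a multi-host vector for mammalian, bacterial and yeast expression, and additionally for expression in Xenopus oocytes. No gene is inserted. Coding sequences are introduced by restriction cloning between an EcoRI site at the 5′ end and an MluI site at the 3′ end, and both sites are preserved after cloning. In E. coli it is maintained as a high-copy plasmid under ampicillin selection. It also carries a neomycin resistance marker, so transfected mammalian cells can be selected with G418.

No feature table is provided, so the promoters, untranslated regions and polyadenylation signals are not listed explicitly. A T7 primer is given as the 5′ sequencing primer, which implies a T7 promoter site upstream of the cloning region. Such a site would typically allow in vitro transcription of RNA for oocyte injection, but the record does not confirm this. The title of the associated publication describes an optimized vector for ion channel studies in Xenopus oocytes and mammalian cells that uses alfalfa mosaic virus, which suggests a viral-derived element was added to improve expression. The nature and position of that element are not stated here.

The intended use is as a single "universal" backbone. A channel or receptor subunit cDNA can be cloned once and then expressed in both oocytes and cultured mammalian cells, for example for electrophysiological work, without subcloning between system-specific vectors.
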