Addgene plasmid #24705: pUNIV backbone
Purpose: (Empty Backbone)
Depositing lab: Cynthia Czajkowski. Depositing organization: University of Wisconsin, Madison. Publication: Optimized expression vector for ion channel studies in Xenopus oocytes and mammalian cells using alfalfa mosaic virus. Venkatachalan SP, Bushman JD, Mercado JL, Sancar F, Christopherson KR, Boileau AJ. Pflugers Arch. 2007 Apr . 454(1):155-63. 10.1007/s00424-006-0183-1 PubMed 17146677.
Backbone
  Vector backbone: pCI-neo
  Backbone manufacturer: Invitrogen
  Backbone size (bp): 5653
  Vector type: Mammalian Expression, Bacterial Expression, Yeast Expression ; Xenopus oocyte expression
  Selectable markers: Neomycin (select with G418)
Growth in bacteria
  Bacterial resistance: Ampicillin, 100 μg/mL
  Growth temperature: 37°C
  Growth strain: XL1 Blue
  Growth instructions: Age I XL1-Blue
  Copy number: High Copy
Gene/Insert
  Gene/Insert name: None
  GenBank ID: EF177812
  Cloning method: Restriction Enzyme; 5′ cloning site EcoRI (not destroyed); 3′ cloning site MluI (not destroyed)
  Sequencing primers: 5′ T7; 3′ TATGTAGCTTAGAGACTCCATTCGGGTGTTC
Terms and licenses: Academic/Nonprofit Terms; Industry Terms: Not Available to Industry
How to cite: pUNIV backbone was a gift from Cynthia Czajkowski (Addgene plasmid # 24705 ; http://n2t.net/addgene:24705 ; RRID:Addgene_24705)
